Addgene plasmid #113993: pOGG030
Purpose: Level 0 module. IPTG-inducible T7RNAP promoter for BL21 protein purification
Depositing lab: Philip Poole. Depositing organization: University of Oxford. Publication: A Bacterial Expression Vector Archive (BEVA) for Flexible Modular Assembly of Golden Gate-Compatible Vectors. Geddes BA, Mendoza-Suarez MA, Poole PS. Front Microbiol. 2019 Jan 14;9:3345. doi: 10.3389/fmicb.2018.03345. eCollection 2018. PubMed 30692983.
Backbone
  Vector backbone: pL0M-PU-pT7lacO
  Vector type: Bacterial Expression
Growth in bacteria
  Bacterial resistance: Spectinomycin, 50 μg/mL
  Growth temperature: 37°C
  Growth strain: DH5alpha
  Copy number: High Copy
Gene/Insert
  Gene/Insert name: IPTG-inducible T7RNAP promoter
  Species: Synthetic
  Mutation: Domesticated for Golden Gate cloning
  Cloning method: Unknown
Terms and licenses: Academic/Nonprofit Terms; Industry Terms: Not Available to Industry
Depositor comments: pL0M-PU-pT7lacO. Backbone from Invitrogen for synthesised parts. Please visit https://www.biorxiv.org/content/early/2018/08/16/392423 for bioRxiv preprint.
How to cite: pOGG030 was a gift from Philip Poole (Addgene plasmid # 113993 ; http://n2t.net/addgene:113993 ; RRID:Addgene_113993)
