[The description below was written by a language model from this plasmid's Addgene catalogue record and pLannotate feature annotations shown in this document.]
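Description:
pOGG030 is a small (about 2.3 kb) Level 0 part plasmid from a modular Golden Gate toolkit for building bacterial expression vectors. It stores a single reusable module, an IPTG-inducible T7 RNA polymerase-dependent promoter. The backbone, recorded as pL0M-PU-pT7lacO, is described as a commercial gene-synthesis vector used for synthesised parts. It replicates in E. coli at high copy from a ColE1/pUC-type origin and is selected with spectinomycin through the aadA gene. An AmpR (bla) promoter lies upstream of this marker. The short integrase and gentamicin acetyltransferase fragments annotated next to aadA look like non-functional remnants of the cassette the marker came from.

The payload is a synthetic sequence, domesticated for Golden Gate cloning, which normally means that internal Type IIS restriction sites have been removed. It consists of the T7 promoter followed directly by a lac operator, and then the efficient ribosome binding site from bacteriophage T7 gene 10. The module therefore supplies both a promoter and a translation initiation region. Only a roughly 50 bp fragment of lacI is annotated upstream, so the plasmid does not encode a functional repressor. Lac repressor must come from the host or from another part of the final assembly. In a strain such as BL21 carrying an inducible T7 RNA polymerase, the repressor bound at the operator keeps transcription low until IPTG is added.

The part carries no coding sequence of its own. It is meant to be assembled with open reading frame, terminator and vector modules to produce constructs for protein overexpression and purification. The record does not state which Type IIS enzyme or fusion overhangs are used.
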