Features (pLannotate 1.2.2; 9 found; start..end, strand, type, name):
    335..384     +  CDS            lacI (fragment): lac repressor; lacI; The lac repressor binds to the lac operator to inhibit transcription in E. coli. This inhibition can be relieved by adding lactose or isopropyl-β-D-thiogalactopyranoside (IPTG).
    404..422     +  promoter       T7 promoter: promoter for bacteriophage T7 RNA polymerase
    423..447     +  protein_bind   lac operator: The lac repressor binds to the lac operator to inhibit transcription in E. coli. This inhibition can be relieved by adding lactose or isopropyl-β-D-thiogalactopyranoside (IPTG). lac repressor encoded by lacI
    462..484     +  RBS            RBS: efficient ribosome binding site from bacteriophage T7 gene 10 (Olins and Rangwala, 1989)
    616..720     +  promoter       AmpR promoter: bla
    711..791     -  CDS            int (fragment): INT2_ECOLX - Protein inferred from homology: Swiss-Prot protein existence level 3. Putative integrase believed to be involved in the insertion of antibiotic resistance genes into plasmids and transposons. From Escherichia coli.
    879..935     +  CDS            GmR (fragment): gentamycin acetyltransferase; aacC1; confers resistance to gentamycin
    942..1730    +  CDS            aadA: S3AD_ECOLX - Experimental evidence at protein level: Swiss-Prot protein existence level 1. Mediates bacterial resistance to the antibiotics streptomycin and spectinomycin. From Escherichia coli.
   1904..152     +  rep_origin     ori (across the origin): high-copy-number ColE1/pMB1/pBR322/pUC origin of replication
>Addgene plasmid #113993 | pOGG030 | addgene full sequence | sequence record 223386 | Addgene NGS Result
ATCCGGTAAGCGGCAGGGTCGGAACAGGAGAGCGCACGAGGGAGCTTCCAGGGGGAAACGCCTGGTATCT
TTATAGTCCTGTCGGGTTTCGCCACCTCTGACTTGAGCGTCGATTTTTGTGATGCTCGTCAGGGGGGCGG
AGCCTATGGAAAAACGCCAGCAACGCGGCCTTTTTACGGTTCCTGGCCTTTTGCTGGCCTTTTGCTCACA
TGTTCTTTCCTGCGTTATCCCCTGATTCTGTGGATAACCGTATTACCGCCTTTGAGTGAGCTGATACCGC
TCGCCGCAGCCGAACGACCGAGCGCAGCGAGTCAGTGAGCGAGGAAGCGGAAGAGCGCCCAATACGCAAA
CCGCCTCTCCCCGCGCGTTGGCCGATTCATTAATCACTCTGTGGTCTCAGGAGTAATACGACTCACTATA
GGGGAATTGTGAGCGGATAACAATTCCCCTCTAGAAATAATTTTGTTTAACTTTAAGAAGGAGATATACA
AATGTGAGACCACGAAGTGGCTCTTCAGTGGACGAAAGGGCCTCGTGATACGCCTATTTTTATAGGTTAA
TGTCATGATAATAATGGTTTCTTAGACGTCAGGTGGCACTTTTCGGGGAAATGTGCGCGGAACCCCTATT
TGTTTATTTTTCTAAATACATTCAAATATGTATCCGCTCATGAGACAATAACCCTGATAAATGCTTCAAT
AATATTGAAAAAGGAAGAGTATGCGCTCACGCAACTGGTCCAGAACCTTGACCGAACGCAGCGGTGGTAA
CGGCGCAGTGGCGGTTTTCATGGCTTGTTATGACTGTTTTTTTTTGGGGTACAGTCTATGCCTCGGGCAT
CCAAGCAGCAAGCGCGTTACGCCGTGGGTCGATGTTTGATGTTATGGAGCAGCAACGATGTTACGCAGCA
GGGCAGTCGCCCTAAAACAAAGTTAAACATCATGAGGGAAGCGGTGATCGCCGAAGTATCGACTCAACTA
TCAGAGGTAGTTGGCGTCATCGAGCGCCATCTCGAACCGACGTTGCTGGCCGTACATTTGTACGGCTCCG
CAGTGGATGGCGGCCTGAAGCCACACAGCGATATTGATTTGCTGGTTACGGTGACCGTAAGGCTTGATGA
AACAACGCGGCGAGCTTTGATCAACGACCTTTTGGAAACTTCGGCTTCCCCTGGAGAGAGCGAGATTCTC
CGCGCTGTAGAAGTCACCATTGTTGTGCACGACGACATCATTCCGTGGCGTTATCCAGCTAAGCGCGAAC
TGCAATTTGGAGAATGGCAGCGCAATGACATTCTTGCAGGTATCTTCGAGCCAGCCACGATCGACATTGA
TCTGGCTATCTTGCTGACAAAAGCAAGAGAACATAGCGTTGCCTTGGTAGGTCCAGCGGCGGAGGAACTC
TTTGATCCGGTTCCTGAACAGGATCTATTTGAGGCGCTAAATGAAACCTTAACGCTATGGAACTCGCCGC
CCGACTGGGCTGGCGATGAGCGAAATGTAGTGCTTACGTTGTCCCGCATTTGGTACAGCGCAGTAACCGG
CAAAATCGCGCCGAAGGATGTCGCTGCCGACTGGGCAATGGAGCGCCTGCCGGCCCAGTATCAGCCCGTC
ATACTTGAAGCTAGACAGGCTTATCTTGGACAAGAAGAAGATCGCTTGGCCTCGCGCGCAGATCAGTTGG
AAGAATTTGTCCATTACGTAAAAGGCGAGATCACCAAGGTAGTCGGCAAATAACTGTCAGACCAAGTTTA
CTCATATATACTTTAGATTGATTTAAAACTTCATTTTTAATTTAAAAGGATCTAGGTGAAGATCCTTTTT
GATAATCTCATGACCAAAATCCCTTAACGTGAGTTTTCGTTCCACTGAGCGTCAGACCCCGTAGAAAAGA
TCAAAGGATCTTCTTGAGATCCTTTTTTTCTGCGCGTAATCTGCTGCTTGCAAACAAAAAAACCACCGCT
ACCAGCGGTGGTTTGTTTGCCGGATCAAGAGCTACCAACTCTTTTTCCGAAGGTAACTGGCTTCAGCAGA
GCGCAGATACCAAATACTGTTCTTCTAGTGTAGCCGTAGTTAGGCCACCACTTCAAGAACTCTGTAGCAC
CGCCTACATACCTCGCTCTGCTAATCCTGTTACCAGTGGCTGCTGCCAGTGGCGATAAGTCGTGTCTTAC
CGGGTTGGACTCAAGACGATAGTTACCGGATAAGGCGCAGCGGTCGGGCTGAACGGGGGGTTCGTGCACA
CAGCCCAGCTTGGAGCGAACGACCTACACCGAACTGAGATACCTACAGCGTGAGCTATGAGAAAGCGCCA
CGCTTCCCGAAGGGAGAAAGGCGGACAGGT
